Addgene plasmid #210485: pKB11 (pDEST-DHFR F[1,2] C-term, NatR)
Purpose: (Empty Backbone) pDEST vector to tag gene of interest with DHFR F[1,2] on the C-terminus to perform DHFR-PCA in S. cerevisiae.
Depositing lab: Christian Landry. Depositing organization: Universite Laval. Publication: Parallel nonfunctionalization of CK1delta/epsilon kinase ohnologs following a whole-genome duplication event. Evans-Yamamoto D, Dube AK, Saha G, Plante S, Bradley D, Gagnon-Arsenault I, Landry CR. Mol Biol Evol. 2023 Nov 18:msad246. doi: 10.1093/molbev/msad246. PubMed 37979156.
Backbone
  Vector backbone: pDN0509
  Backbone size (bp): 10720
  Modifications to backbone: Replaced the Yeast selection marker from TRP1 cassette to CloNAT resistance marker.
  Vector type: Yeast Expression, Synthetic Biology ; Destination vector for Gateway cloning
  Promoter: ADH1
  Selectable markers: Nourseothricin
Growth in bacteria
  Bacterial resistance: Chloramphenicol and Ampicillin, 25 & 100 μg/mL
  Growth temperature: 37°C
  Growth strain: ccdB Survival
  Copy number: High Copy
Gene/Insert
  Cloning method: Gateway Cloning
Terms and licenses: Academic/Nonprofit Terms; Industry Terms: Not Available to Industry
Depositor comments: Please visit https://doi.org/10.1101/2023.10.02.560513 for bioRxiv preprint.
How to cite: pKB11 (pDEST-DHFR F[1,2] C-term, NatR) was a gift from Christian Landry (Addgene plasmid # 210485 ; http://n2t.net/addgene:210485 ; RRID:Addgene_210485)
