[The description below was written by a language model from this plasmid's Addgene catalogue record and pLannotate feature annotations shown in this document.]
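Description:
pKB11 is an empty Gateway destination vector for Saccharomyces cerevisiae, derived from pDN0509 by replacing the TRP1 yeast marker with a nourseothricin (CloNAT) resistance cassette. It is designed to fuse a gene of interest at its C-terminus to the F[1,2] fragment of dihydrofolate reductase for the DHFR protein-fragment complementation assay (DHFR-PCA). In this assay, interaction between two proteins carrying complementary DHFR fragments reconstitutes enzyme activity and allows a growth-based readout.

The expression unit starts with the yeast ADH1 promoter, followed by a Gateway cassette flanked by attR1 and attR2. This cassette holds a chloramphenicol resistance gene with its cat promoter and the ccdB gyrase toxin. Just downstream of attR2 sits a fragment of mouse DHFR, followed by the ADH1 terminator. An LR reaction swaps the CmR/ccdB cassette for an entry-clone ORF, placing it upstream of the DHFR fragment so that it can be expressed as a C-terminal fusion. Because ccdB is toxic to standard E. coli, the unrecombined vector is grown in a ccdB-tolerant strain under chloramphenicol and ampicillin selection.

In bacteria the plasmid replicates from a high-copy ColE1/pUC-type origin and carries AmpR, along with an f1 origin and pBluescript-derived lac, T3 and T7 remnants. In yeast, a CEN/ARS element provides stable low-copy maintenance. Selection relies on nourseothricin acetyltransferase expressed from the Ashbya gossypii TEF promoter with an ADH1 terminator. The annotation also detects an RPL28 (CYH2) coding sequence, a CYC1 terminator and several small yeast gene fragments, whose roles the record does not explain. The sequenced record is 10,710 nt, close to the listed backbone size of 10,720 bp.
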