Features (pLannotate 1.2.2; 34 found; start..end, strand, type, name):
    143..841     +  promoter       ADH1 promoter: S. cerevisiae ADH1; promoter for alcohol dehydrogenase 1
    859..983     +  protein_bind   attR1: mutant version of attR; recombination site for the Gateway® LR reaction LR Clonase™
   1157..1259    +  promoter       cat promoter: promoter of the E. coli cat gene encoding chloramphenicol acetyltransferase
   1260..1940    +  CDS            CmR: chloramphenicol acetyltransferase confers resistance to chloramphenicol
   2097..2255    +  CDS            ccdA (fragment): CCDA_ECO57 - Also known as H, letA. Experimental evidence at protein level: Swiss-Prot protein existence level 1. Antitoxin component of a type II toxin-antitoxin (TA) system which inhibits the post-segregational killing (PSK) of plasmid-free cells, also referred to as a plasmid addiction system. Binds to and blocks the activity of CcdB; will also remove bound CcdB protein from the CcdB-GyrA complex by forming a CcdA-CcdB complex, a process termed rejuvenation. Functions as a transcriptional corepressor for the ccdAB operon, repression also requires CcdB (By similarity). From Escherichia coli
   2260..2565    +  CDS            ccdB: CcdB, a bacterial toxin that poisons DNA gyrase; ccdB; Plasmids containing the ccdB gene cannot be propagated in standard E. coli strains.
   2606..2730    -  protein_bind   attR2: mutant version of attR; recombination site for the Gateway® LR reaction LR Clonase™
   2750..3068    +  CDS            DHFR (fragment): mouse dihydrofolate reductase; Mus musculus Dhfr
   3155..3176    -  misc_feature   MCS (fragment): pBluescript multiple cloning site
   3174..3305    +  CDS            ADH1 (fragment): ADH1_YEAST - Also known as ADC1. Experimental evidence at protein level: Swiss-Prot protein existence level 1. This isozyme preferentially catalyzes the conversion of primary unbranched alcohols to their corresponding aldehydes. Also shows activity toward secondary alcohols. From Saccharomyces cerevisiae (strain ATCC 204508 / S288c) (Baker's yeast).
   3309..3496    +  terminator     ADH1 terminator: S. cerevisiae ADH1; transcription terminator for the S. cerevisiae alcohol dehydrogenase 1 (ADH1) gene
   3649..3667    -  promoter       T7 promoter: promoter for bacteriophage T7 RNA polymerase
   3670..3827    +  CDS            lacZα (fragment): LacZα fragment of β-galactosidase; lacZ fragment
   3831..4259    +  rep_origin     f1 ori (sequence partly withheld): f1 bacteriophage origin of replication; arrow indicates direction of (+) strand synthesis
   4287..4335    -  misc_feature   bom (fragment): basis of mobility region from pBR322
   4425..4768    +  promoter       TEF promoter: Ashbya gossypii TEF promoter
   4775..5339    +  CDS            NrsR (fragment): nourseothricin acetyltransferase; Streptomyces noursei nat1; confers resistance to nourseothricin
   5349..5536    +  terminator     ADH1 terminator: S. cerevisiae ADH1; transcription terminator for the S. cerevisiae alcohol dehydrogenase 1 (ADH1) gene
   5681..5721    -  misc_feature   bom (fragment): basis of mobility region from pBR322
   5823..5858    -  CDS            rop (fragment): Rop protein, which maintains plasmids at low copy number; rop
   5926..6429    -  misc_feature   CEN/ARS: S. cerevisiae CEN6 centromere fused to an autonomously replicating sequence
   6466..6570    +  promoter       AmpR promoter: bla
   6571..7431    +  CDS            AmpR: β-lactamase; bla; confers resistance to ampicillin, carbenicillin, and related antibiotics
   7602..8190    +  rep_origin     ori: high-copy-number ColE1/pMB1/pBR322/pUC origin of replication
   8373..8465    +  CDS            lacI (fragment): lac repressor; lacI; The lac repressor binds to the lac operator to inhibit transcription in E. coli. This inhibition can be relieved by adding lactose or isopropyl-β-D-thiogalactopyranoside (IPTG).
   8478..8499    +  protein_bind   CAP binding site: CAP binding activates transcription in the presence of cAMP. E. coli catabolite activator protein
   8514..8544    +  promoter       lac promoter: promoter for the E. coli lac operon
   8548..8570    +  protein_bind   lac operator (fragment): The lac repressor binds to the lac operator to inhibit transcription in E. coli. This inhibition can be relieved by adding lactose or isopropyl-β-D-thiogalactopyranoside (IPTG). lac repressor encoded by lacI
   8613..8631    +  promoter       T3 promoter: promoter for bacteriophage T3 RNA polymerase
   8643..8822    -  CDS            VPS73 (fragment): VPS73_YEAST - Experimental evidence at protein level: Swiss-Prot protein existence level 1. May be involved in vacuolar protein sorting. From Saccharomyces cerevisiae (strain ATCC 204508 / S288c) (Baker's yeast).
   9104..9550    +  CDS            RPL28: RL28_YEAST - Also known as CYH2. Experimental evidence at protein level: Swiss-Prot protein existence level 1. Component of the ribosome, a large ribonucleoprotein complex responsible for the synthesis of proteins in the cell. The small ribosomal subunit (SSU) binds messenger RNAs (mRNAs) and translates the encoded message by selecting cognate aminoacyl-transfer RNA (tRNA) molecules. The large subunit (LSU) contains the ribosomal catalytic site termed the peptidyl transferase center (PTC), which catalyzes the formation of peptide bonds, thereby polymerizing the amino acids delivered by tRNAs i
   9735..9758    -  promoter       URA3 promoter (fragment): S. cerevisiae URA3
   9796..10043   +  terminator     CYC1 terminator: S. cerevisiae CYC1; transcription terminator for CYC1
  10120..10458   +  CDS            YO085_YEAST: Protein predicted: Swiss-Prot protein existence level 4. From Saccharomyces cerevisiae (strain ATCC 204508 / S288c) (Baker's yeast).
>Addgene plasmid #210485 | pKB11 (pDEST-DHFR F[1,2] C-term, NatR) | addgene full sequence | sequence record 417818 | Addgene NGS Result
ACACTTCTCCTATGCACATATATTAATGTAACTATAACGGTCCTAAGGTAGCGAAATTAAAGTCCAATGC
TAGTAGAGAAGGGGGGTAACACCCCTCCGCGCTCTTTTCCGATTTTTTTCTAAACCGTGGAATATTTCGG
ATATCCTTTTGTTGTTTCCGGGTGTACAATATGGACTTCCTCTTTTCTGGCAACCAAACCCATACATCGG
GATTCCTATAATACCTTCGTTGGTCTCCCTAACATGTAGGTGGCGGAGGGGAGATATACAATAGAACAGA
TACCAGACAAGACATAATGGGCTAAACAAGACTACACCAATTACACTGCCTCATTGATGGTGGTACATAA
CGAACTAATACTGTAGCCCTAGACTTGATAGCCATCATCATATCGAAGTTTCACTACCCTTTTTCCATTT
GCCATCTATTGAAGTAATAATAGGCGCATGCAACTTCTTTTCTTTTTTTTTCTTTTCTCTCTCCCCCGTT
GTTGTCTCACCATATCCGCAATGACAAAAAAATGATGGAAGACACTAAAGGAAAAAATTAACGACAAAGA
CAGCACCAACAGATGTCGTTGTTCCAGAGCTGATGAGGGGTATCTCGAAGCACACGAAACTTTTTCCTTC
CTTCATTCACGCACACTACTCTCTAATGAGCAACGGTATACGGCCTTCCTTCCAGTTACTTGAATTTGAA
ATAAAAAAAAGTTTGCTGTCTTGCTATCAAGTATAAATAGACCTGCAATTATTAATCTTTTGTTTCCTCG
TCATTGTTCTCGTTCCCTTTCTTCCTTGTTTCTTTTTCTGCACAATATTTCAAGCTATACCAAGCATACA
AAGGGTGGGTCGAATCAAACAAGTTTGTACAAAAAAGCTGAACGAGAAACGTAAAATGATATAAATATCA
ATATATTAAATTAGATTTTGCATAAAAAACAGACTACATAATACTGTAAAACACAACATATCCAGTCACT
ATGGCGGCCGCGGGTGATGCTGCCAACTTAGCGGCCGCTAAGTTGGCAGCATCACCCGACGCACTTTGCG
CCGAATAAATACCTGTGACGGAAGATCACTTCGCAGAATAAATAAATCCTGGTGTCCCTGTTGATACCGG
GAAGCCCTGGGCCAACTTTTGGCGAAAATGAGACGTTGATCGGCACGTAAGAGGTTCCAACTTTCACCAT
AATGAAATAAGATCACTACCGGGCGTATTTTTTGAGTCATCGAGATTTTCAGGAGCTAAGGAAGCTAAAA
TGGAGAAAAAAATCACTGGATATACCACCGTTGATATATCCCAATGGCATCGTAAAGAACATTTTGAGGC
ATTTCAGTCAGTTGCTCAATGTACCTATAACCAGACCGTTCAGCTGGATATTACGGCCTTTTTAAAGACC
GTAAAGAAAAATAAGCACAAGTTTTATCCGGCCTTTATTCACATTCTTGCCCGCCTGATGAATGCTCATC
CGGAATTCCGTATGGCAATGAAAGACGGTGAGCTGGTGATATGGGATAGTGTTCACCCTTGTTACACCGT
TTTCCATGAGCAAACTGAAACGTTTTCATCGCTCTGGAGTGAATACCACGACGATTTCCGGCAGTTTCTA
CATATATATTCGCAAGATGTGGCGTGTTACGGTGAAAACCTGGCCTATTTCCCTAAAGGGTTTATTGAGA
ATATGTTTTTCGTCTCAGCCAATCCCTGGGTGAGTTTCACCAGTTTTGATTTAAACGTGGCCAATATGGA
CAACTTCTTCGCCCCCGTTTTCACCATGGGCAAATATTATACGCAAGGCGACAAGGTGCTGATGCCGCTG
GCGATTCAGGTTCATCATGCCGTTTGTGATGGCTTCCATGTCGGCAGAATGCTTAATGAATTACAACAGT
ACTGCGATGAGTGGCAGGCGGGGCGTAATCTAGAGGATCCGGCTTACTAAAAGCCAGATAACAGTATGCG
TATTTGCGCGCTGATTTTTGCGGTATAAGAATATATACTGATATGTATACCCGAAGTATGTCAAAAAGAG
GTATGCTATGAAGCAGCGTATTACAGTGACAGTTGACAGCGACAGCTATCAGTTGCTCAAGGCATATATG
ATGTCAATATCTCCGGTCTGGTAAGCACAACCATGCAGAATGAAGCCCGTCGTCTGCGTGCCGAACGCTG
GAAAGCGGAAAATCAGGAAGGGATGGCTGAGGTCGCCCGGTTTATTGAAATGAACGGCTCTTTTGCTGAC
GAGAACAGGGGCTGGTGAAATGCAGTTTAAGGTTTACACCTATAAAAGAGAGAGCCGTTATCGTCTGTTT
GTGGATGTACAGAGTGATATTATTGACACGCCCGGGCGACGGATGGTGATCCCCCTGGCCAGTGCACGTC
TGCTGTCAGATAAAGTCCCCCGTGAACTTTACCCGGTGGTGCATATCGGGGATGAAAGCTGGCGCATGAT
GACCACCGATATGGCCAGTGTGCCGGTCTCCGTTATCGGGGAAGAAGTGGCTGATCTCAGCCACCGCGAA
AATGACATCAAAAACGCCATTAACCTGATGTTCTGGGGAATATAAATGTCAGGCTCCCTTATACACAGCC
AGTCTGCAGGTCGACCATAGTGACTGGATATGTTGTGTTTTACAGTATTATGTAGTCTGTTTTTTATGCA
AAATCTAATTTAATATATTGATATTTATATCATTTTACGTTTCTCGTTCAGCTTTCTTGTACAAAGTGGT
AGGAGGAGGAAGTACTAGTATGGTTCGACCATTGAACTGCATCGTCGCCGTGTCCCAAAATATGGGGATT
GGCAAGAACGGAGACTATCCCTGGCCTCCGCTCAGGAACGAGTCCAAGTACTTCCAAAGAATGACCACAA
CCTCTTCAGTGGAAGGTAAACAGAATCTGGTGATTATGGGTAGGAAAACCTGGTTCTCCATTCCTGAGAA
GAATCGACCTTTAAAGGACAGAATTAATATAGTTCTCAGTAGAGAACTCAAAGAACCACCACGAGGAGCT
CATTTTCTTGCCAAAAGTTTGGATGATGCCTTAAGACTTATTGAACAACCGGAATTGGGTACCTAATTTA
AGTAAGTAATGGCAAACAGCTATTATGGGTATTATGGGTTAGGGATAACAGGGTAATAAGCTCTAAGTAA
GTAACGGCCGCCACCGCGGTGGAGCTTTGGACTTCTTCGCCAGAGGTTTGGTCAAGTCTCCAATCAAGGT
TGTCGGCTTGTCTACCTTGCCAGAAATTTACGAAAAGATGGAAAAGGGTCAAATCGTTGGTAGATACGTT
GTTGACACTTCTAAATAAGCGAATTTCTTATGATTTATGATTTTTATTATTAAATAAGTTATAAAAAAAA
TAAGTGTATACAAATTTTAAAGTGACTCTTAGGTTTTAAAACGAAAATTCTTATTCTTGAGTAACTCTTT
CCTGTAGGTCAGGTTGCTTTCTCAGGTATAGCATGAGGTCGCTCTTATTGACCACACCTCTACCGGCATG
CCGAGCAAATGCCTGCAAATCGCTCCCCATTTCACCCAATTGTAGATATGCTAACTCCAGCAATGAGTTG
ATGAATCTCGGTGTGTATTTTATGTCCTCAGAGGACAACACCTGTTGTAATCGTTCTTCCACACGGATCC
CAATTCGCCCTATAGTGAGTCGTATTACAATTCACTGGCCGTCGTTTTACAACGTCGTGACTGGGAAAAC
CCTGGCGTTACCCAACTTAATCGCCTTGCAGCACATCCCCCTTTCGCCAGCTGGCGTAATAGCGAAGAGG
CCCGCACCGATCGCCCTTCCCAACAGTTGCGCAGCCTGAATGGCGAATGG
[124 nt withheld, positions 3831-3954]
C
[91 nt withheld, positions 3956-4046]
A
[49 nt withheld, positions 4048-4096]
CCTTTGACGTTGGAGTCCACGTTCTTT
[37 nt withheld, positions 4124-4160]
ACCCTATCTCGGTCTATTCTTTTGATTTATAAGGGATTTTGCCGATTTCGGCCTATTGGTTAAAAAATGA
GCTGATTTAACAAAAATTTAACGCGAATTTTAACAAAATATTAACGCTTACAATTTCCTGATGCGGTATT
TTCTCCTTACGCATCTGTGCGGTATTTCACACCGCGTACGCTGCAGGTCGACGGATCCCCGGGTTAATTA
AGGCGCGCCAGATCTGTTTAGCTTGCCTCGTCCCCGCCGGGTCACCCGGCCAGCGACATGGAGGCCCAGA
ATACCCTCCTTGACAGTCTTGACGTGCGCAGCTCAGGGGCATGATGTGACTGTCGCCCGTACATTTAGCC
CATACATCCCCATGTATAATCATTTGCATCCATACATTTTGATGGCCGCACGGCGCGAAGCAAAAATTAC
GGCTCCTCGCTGCAGACCTGCGAGCAGGGAAACGCTCCCCTCACAGACGCGTTGAATTGTCCCCACGCCG
CGCCCCTGTAGAGAAATATAAAAGGTTAGGATTTGCCACTGAGGTTCTTCTTTCATATACTTCCTTTTAA
AATCTTGCTAGGATACAGTTCTCACATCACATCCGAACATAAACAACCATGGGTACCACTCTTGACGACA
CGGCTTACCGGTACCGCACCAGTGTCCCGGGGGACGCCGAGGCCATCGAGGCACTGGATGGGTCCTTCAC
CACCGACACCGTCTTCCGCGTCACCGCCACCGGGGACGGCTTCACCCTGCGGGAGGTGCCGGTGGACCCG
CCCCTGACCAAGGTGTTCCCCGACGACGAATCGGACGACGAATCGGACGACGGGGAGGACGGCGACCCGG
ACTCCCGGACGTTCGTCGCGTACGGGGACGACGGCGACCTGGCGGGCTTCGTGGTCGTCTCGTACTCCGG
CTGGAACCGCCGGCTGACCGTCGAGGACATCGAGGTCGCCCCGGAGCACCGGGGGCACGGGGTCGGGCGC
GCGTTGATGGGGCTCGCGACGGAGTTCGCCCGCGAGCGGGGCGCCGGGCACCTCTGGCTGGAGGTCACCA
ACGTCAACGCACCGGCGATCCACGCGTACCGGCGGATGGGGTTCACCCTCTGCGGCCTGGACACCGCCCT
GTACGACGGCACCGCCTCGGACGGCGAGCAGGCGCTCTACATGAGCATGCCCTGCCCCTAATCTCGAGGC
GAATTTCTTATGATTTATGATTTTTATTATTAAATAAGTTATAAAAAAAATAAGTGTATACAAATTTTAA
AGTGACTCTTAGGTTTTAAAACGAAAATTCTTATTCTTGAGTAACTCTTTCCTGTAGGTCAGGTTGCTTT
CTCAGGTATAGCATGAGGTCGCTCTTATTGACCACACCTCTACCGGCATGCCGAGCAAATGCCTGCAAAT
CGCTCCCCATTTCACCCAATTGTAGATATGCTAACTCCAGCAATGAGTTGATGAATCTCGGTGTGTATTT
TATGTCCTCAGAGGACAACACCTGTTGTAATCGAGCTCGAATTCATCGATCTCTCAGTACAATCTGCTCT
GATGCCGCATAGTTAAGCCAGCCCCGACACCCGCCAACACCCGCTGACGCGCCCTGACGGGCTTGTCTGC
TCCCGGCATCCGCTTACAGACAAGCTGTGACCGTCTCCGGGAGCTGCATGTGTCAGAGGTTTTCACCGTC
ATCACCGAAACGCGCGAGACGAAAGGGCCTCGTGATACGCCTATTTTTATAGGTTAATGTCATGATAATA
ATGGTTTCTTAGACGGATCGCTTGCCTGTAACTTACACGCGCCTCGTATCTTTTAATGATGGAATAATTT
GGGAATTTACTCTGTGTTTATTTATTTTTATGTTTTGTATTTGGATTTTAGAAAGTAAATAAAGAAGGTA
GAAGAGTTACGGAATGAAGAAAAAAAAATAAACAAAGGTTTAAAAAATTTCAACAAAAAGCGTACTTTAC
ATATATATTTATTAGACAAGAAAAGCAGATTAAATAGATATACATTCGATTAACGATAAGTAAAATGTAA
AATCACAGGATTTTCGTGTGTGGTCTTCTACACAGACAAGATGAAACAATTCGGCATTAATACCTGAGAG
CAGGAAGAGCAAGATAAAAGGTAGTATTTGTTGGCGATCCCCCTAGAGTCTTTTACATCTTCGGAAAACA
AAAACTATTTTTTCTTTAATTTCTTTTTTTACTTTCTATTTTTAATTTATATATTTATATTAAAAAATTT
AAATTATAATTATTTTTATAGCACGTGATGAAAAGGACCCAGGTGGCACTTTTCGGGGAAATGTGCGCGG
AACCCCTATTTGTTTATTTTTCTAAATACATTCAAATATGTATCCGCTCATGAGACAATAACCCTGATAA
ATGCTTCAATAATATTGAAAAAGGAAGAGTATGAGTATTCAACATTTCCGTGTCGCCCTTATTCCCTTTT
TTGCGGCATTTTGCCTTCCTGTTTTTGCTCACCCAGAAACGCTGGTGAAAGTAAAAGATGCTGAAGATCA
GTTGGGTGCACGAGTGGGTTACATCGAACTGGATCTCAACAGCGGTAAGATCCTTGAGAGTTTTCGCCCC
GAAGAACGTTTTCCAATGATGAGCACTTTTAAAGTTCTGCTATGTGGCGCGGTATTATCCCGTATTGACG
CCGGGCAAGAGCAACTCGGTCGCCGCATACACTATTCTCAGAATGACTTGGTTGAGTACTCACCAGTCAC
AGAAAAGCATCTTACGGATGGCATGACAGTAAGAGAATTATGCAGTGCTGCCATAACCATGAGTGATAAC
ACTGCGGCCAACTTACTTCTGACAACGATCGGAGGACCGAAGGAGCTAACCGCTTTTTTGCACAACATGG
GGGATCATGTAACTCGCCTTGATCGTTGGGAACCGGAGCTGAATGAAGCCATACCAAACGACGAGCGTGA
CACCACGATGCCTGTAGCAATGGCAACAACGTTGCGCAAACTATTAACTGGCGAACTACTTACTCTAGCT
TCCCGGCAACAATTAATAGACTGGATGGAGGCGGATAAAGTTGCAGGACCACTTCTGCGCTCGGCCCTTC
CGGCTGGCTGGTTTATTGCTGATAAATCTGGAGCCGGTGAGCGTGGGTCTCGCGGTATCATTGCAGCACT
GGGGCCAGATGGTAAGCCCTCCCGTATCGTAGTTATCTACACGACGGGGAGTCAGGCAACTATGGATGAA
CGAAATAGACAGATCGCTGAGATAGGTGCCTCACTGATTAAGCATTGGTAACTGTCAGACCAAGTTTACT
CATATATACTTTAGATTGATTTAAAACTTCATTTTTAATTTAAAAGGATCTAGGTGAAGATCCTTTTTGA
TAATCTCATGACCAAAATCCCTTAACGTGAGTTTTCGTTCCACTGAGCGTCAGACCCCGTAGAAAAGATC
AAAGGATCTTCTTGAGATCCTTTTTTTCTGCGCGTAATCTGCTGCTTGCAAACAAAAAAACCACCGCTAC
CAGCGGTGGTTTGTTTGCCGGATCAAGAGCTACCAACTCTTTTTCCGAAGGTAACTGGCTTCAGCAGAGC
GCAGATACCAAATACTGTTCTTCTAGTGTAGCCGTAGTTAGGCCACCACTTCAAGAACTCTGTAGCACCG
CCTACATACCTCGCTCTGCTAATCCTGTTACCAGTGGCTGCTGCCAGTGGCGATAAGTCGTGTCTTACCG
GGTTGGACTCAAGACGATAGTTACCGGATAAGGCGCAGCGGTCGGGCTGAACGGGGGGTTCGTGCACACA
GCCCAGCTTGGAGCGAACGACCTACACCGAACTGAGATACCTACAGCGTGAGCTATGAGAAAGCGCCACG
CTTCCCGAAGGGAGAAAGGCGGACAGGTATCCGGTAAGCGGCAGGGTCGGAACAGGAGAGCGCACGAGGG
AGCTTCCAGGGGGAAACGCCTGGTATCTTTATAGTCCTGTCGGGTTTCGCCACCTCTGACTTGAGCGTCG
ATTTTTGTGATGCTCGTCAGGGGGGCGGAGCCTATGGAAAAACGCCAGCAACGCGGCCTTTTTACGGTTC
CTGGCCTTTTGCTGGCCTTTTGCTCACATGTTCTTTCCTGCGTTATCCCCTGATTCTGTGGATAACCGTA
TTACCGCCTTTGAGTGAGCTGATACCGCTCGCCGCAGCCGAACGACCGAGCGCAGCGAGTCAGTGAGCGA
GGAAGCGGAAGAGCGCCCAATACGCAAACCGCCTCTCCCCGCGCGTTGGCCGATTCATTAATGCAGCTGG
CACGACAGGTTTCCCGACTGGAAAGCGGGCAGTGAGCGCAACGCAATTAATGTGAGTTAGCTCACTCATT
AGGCACCCCAGGCTTTACACTTTATGCTTCCGGCTCGTATGTTGTGTGGAATTGTGAGCGGATAACAATT
TCACACAGGAAACAGCTATGACCATGATTACGCCAAGCTCGAAATTAACCCTCACTAAAGGGAACAAAAG
CTGGGATCCCCAGATTCTATTTGCAGTTGCCAATCCTGTATCTCTTGTGCGGCTCCATCAAAAGTCACGC
CACGTAGCTTACATAGAGATAACTTAGCATCGGTGACTCTTCCATGTGCTAACAACCATTTTGGAGATTC
ATCGAAAAACACAGCAAAAACAAGAGTACTGTAACCAATGTAACATCTGTACACCAGGGACCCACACATT
ACCAAAATCAAAATTATTTTTCTAATGCCTGTTATTTTTCCTATTTTTCCTCTGGCGCGTGAATAGCCCG
CAGAGACGCAAACAATTTTCCTCGCAGTTTTTCGCTTGTTTAATGCGTATTTTCCCAGATAGGTTCAAAC
CTTTCATCTGTATCCCGTATATTTAAGATGGCGTTTGCTTTCTCCGTTGATTTTTTTCCTTCTTAGTGAT
TTTTTTGCATTAAATCCCAGAACAATCATCCAACTAATCAAGAATGCCTTCCAGATTCACTAAGACTAGA
AAGCACAGAGGTCACGTCTCAGCCGGTAAAGGTCGTATCGGTAAGCACAGAAAGCACCCCGGTGGTAGAG
GTATGGCCGGTGGTCAACATCACCACAGAATTAACATGGATAAATACCATCCAGGTTATTTCGGTAAGGT
TGGTATGAGATACTTCCACAAGCAACAAGCTCATTTCTGGAAGCCAGTCTTGAACTTGGACAAATTGTGG
ACATTGATCCCAGAAGACAAGAGAGACCAATACTTGAAATCTGCTTCTAAGGAAACTGCTCCAGTTATTG
ACACTTTGGCAGCCGGTTACGGTAAGATCTTGGGTAAGGGTAGAATTCCAAATGTTCCAGTTATCGTCAA
AGCTAGATTCGTCTCCAAGTTGGCTGAAGAAAAAATCAGAGCTGCTGGTGGTGTTGTTGAATTGATCGCT
TAAGCGCATCAACAAAAACTCTATGTATTTTCCAATAAATTATATATCTTCAGTTTAATCTAATTCAACA
TCTACTTCTGTATTATTTCTATCAAAAAAAAAAAAAAAAAAAAAAAAAAAAAAAAAAAAAAAAAAAAAAA
AAAAAAAAAAAAAAAAAAAAAAAAAAAAAAAAAAAAAAAAAAAAAAAAAAAAAAACAAAAAAAAAAAAAA
AAAAAAAAAAACAGGCCCCTTTTCCTTTGTCGATATCATGTAATTAGTTATGTCACGCTTACATTCACGC
CCTCCCCCCACATCCGCTCTAACCGAAAAGGAAGGAGTTAGACAACCTGAAGTCTAGGTCCCTATTTATT
TTTTTATAGTTATGTTAGTATTAAGAACGTTATTTATATTTCAAATTTTTCTTTTTTTTCTGTACAGACG
CGTGTACGCATGTAACATTATACTGAAAACCTTGCTTGAGAAGGTTTTGGGACGCTCGAAGGCTTTAATT
TGCAAGCTCGGGATCCGGGCCCCCCCTCGAGATCCGGGATCGAAGAAATGATGGTAAATGAAATAGGAAA
TCAAGGAGCATGAAGGCAAAAGACAAATATAAGGGTCGAACGAAAAATAAAGTGAAAAGTGTTGATATGA
TGTATTTGGCTTTGCGGCGCCGAAAAAACGAGTTTACGCAATTGCACAATCATGCTGACTCTGTGGCGGA
CCCGCGCTCTTGCCGGCCCGGCGATAACGCTGGGCGTGAGGCTGTGCCCGGCGGAGTTTTTTGCGCCTGC
ATTTTCCAAGGTTTACCCTGCGCTAAGGGGCGAGATTGGAGAAGCAATAAGAATGCCGGTTGGGGTTGCG
ATGATGACGACCACGACAACTGGTGTCATTATTTAAGTTGCCGAAAGAACCTGAGTGCATTTGCAACATG
AGTATACTAGAAGAATGAGCCAAGACTTGCGAGACGCGAGTTTGCCGGTGGTGCGAACAATAGAGCGACC
ATGACCTTGAAGGTGAGACGCGCATAACCGCTAGAGTACTTTGAAGAGGAAACAGCAATAGGGTTGCTAC
CAGTATAAATAGACAGGTACATACAACACTGGAAATGGTTGTCTGTTTGAGTACGCTTTCAATTCATTTG
GGTGTGCACTTTATTATGTTACAATATGGAAGGGAACTTT
